>Addgene plasmid #212977 | pT7CFE1_EVA71_VP12A | addgene full sequence | sequence record 420362 | Addgene NGS Result
TTGAGATCCTTTTTTTCTGCGCGTAATCTGCTGCTTGCAAACAAAAAAACCACCGCTACCAGCGGTGGTT
TGTTTGCCGGATCAAGAGCTACCAACTCTTTTTCCGAAGGTAACTGGCTTCAGCAGAGCGCAGATACCAA
ATACTGTTCTTCTAGTGTAGCCGTAGTTAGGCCACCACTTCAAGAACTCTGTAGCACCGCCTACATACCT
CGCTCTGCTAATCCTGTTACCAGTGGCTGCTGCCAGTGGCGATAAGTCGTGTCTTACCGGGTTGGACTCA
AGACGATAGTTACCGGATAAGGCGCAGCGGTCGGGCTGAACGGGGGGTTCGTGCACACAGCCCAGCTTGG
AGCGAACGACCTACACCGAACTGAGATACCTACAGCGTGAGCTATGAGAAAGCGCCACGCTTCCCGAAGG
GAGAAAGGCGGACAGGTATCCGGTAAGCGGCAGGGTCGGAACAGGAGAGCGCACGAGGGAGCTTCCAGGG
GGAAACGCCTGGTATCTTTATAGTCCTGTCGGGTTTCGCCACCTCTGACTTGAGCGTCGATTTTTGTGAT
GCTCGTCAGGGGGGCGGAGCCTATGGAAAAACGCCAGCAACGCGGCCTTTTTACGGTTCCTGGCCTTTTG
CTGGCCTTTTGCTCACATGTTCTTTCCTGCGTTATCCCCTGATTCTGTGGATAACCGTATTACCGCCTTT
GAGTGAGCTGATACCGCTCGCCGCAGCCGAACGACCGAGCGCAGCGAGTCAGTGAGCGAGGAAGCCCGGA
TATAGTTCCTCCTTTCAGCAAAAAACCCCTCAAGACCCGTTTAGAGGCCCCAAGGGGTTATGCTAGTTAT
TGCTCAGCGGACTAGTGTTTAAACTTTTTTTTTTTTTTTTTTTTTTTTTTTTTCAGTCAGATCTCAGTGG
TGGTGGTGGTGGTGCTCGAGCTGCTCCATGGCTTCATCATCCAACCACAGAAGATCCCTCACATCGGCGA
ACCCCACCAGGCCGTTTCCCCCGGTGGAAACTATCCCTACGACGCCATGTTGGCATCTAAGAATGCCACC
GCAATCCCCTGGTTCCGAATGACCCACTGCAAGCATGAGATGTGACTGGTATCTAGCTGGATAATACTCG
CTGGCCTCCACGAAGATCAAACTGGGTTTCGAGAAACTGACCGGATAGTGTTTTCTCATTGAGTTACAAT
AATACACTCCTGTCTGGCAATTGCAACGAGCAATCGTGTCACAACCTTGAGCAGTGGTAGATGATACGAG
CAAGTCGCGGGAGCTGTCTTCCCAAACAAGGTTTGCCCAGTCATTATGAGTAGCAAGATGGCGGTTAACC
ACTCTAAAGTTGCCCACGTAGATAGCTCCGGACTGCTGTCCAAATTTCCCGAGGGTGGTGATTGCTGTGC
GACTGGCACCAGTTGGTTTAATAAAATTACCAGCATAATTTGGGTTGGCTTTGAATAGATAGTTCTGGTT
ACGCATTGGGCGAGGTATCCACGCCCTGACGTGCTTCATCCTCATGTAAATCCTGATCACCAATGGGTAC
TTGGACTTCGAGGTGCCTACAGTCCGCACTGAGAACGTACCCATCATGTTGTTTGGGCATGCCCCGTATT
CAAGGTCTTTCTCCTGTTTGTGTTCACCGAATGTGGGATACCCGTCATAAAACCATTGATAGGCGCTCGC
AGGTGACATGAATGGAACAGAAACCTGTGCTGGGGGGTCTGACAGCTTCACAAAAACTGAGGGATTAGTG
GCAGTTTGCCATGCGAGAGATTCTCTGGAGTCTGGCTTGGGGGCTCCGGGTGGTACAAACATGTATTGGA
GCAATTGCGGGACAACTTGCCCGGTAGGGGTGCATGCAACAAAGGTGAACTCTGCGTCAAAACGCATGTA
GGTGAACAGCTCCACCTTTCTACGCATTTGCGCGTAACCTGTTATGTCTATGTCCCAGTTTGCGTACCCA
TTCGGGTTGGTTGTGCCTTCAAGAGGGAGGTCTATCTCTCCAACTAATCCTGCTCTGCTGAAGAAGCTAT
CAAGAGTGGTCTCAGCTGTACTATGTGAATTAAGAACACACCGTGTCTCAATCATACTCTCATCACTAGC
ATTTGATGATGCTCCAATTTCAGCGGCTTGGAGTGCTGGAACTTTACCAGTATCTAATCGGTGGCTGCTT
ACCTGTGTGTCTTGGCCGGTAGGTGCCGGTAGAGCTCGGGTGAGGGCTCTGCTCACACTGTCCCCTATAG
AACTCTCAATCACATCTGCCACCCTATCTCCGGATCCCATATGGGTGGTGGCCAGGGCGTAGTCGGGCAC
GTCGTAGGGGTAGGCCATATTATCATCGTGTTTTTCAAAGGAAAACCACGTCCCCGTGGTTCGGGGGGCC
TAGACGTTTTTTAACCTCGACTAAACACATGTAAAGCATGTGCACCGAGGCCCCAGATCAGATCCCATAC
AATGGGGTACCTTCTGGGCATCCTTCAGCCCCTTGTTGAATACGCTTGAGGTGAGCCATTTGACTCTTTC
CACAACTATCCAACTCACAACGTGGCACTGGGGTTGTGCCGCCTTTGCAGGTGTATCTTATACACGTGGC
TTTTGGCCGCAGAGGCACCTGTCGCCAGGTGGGGGGTTCCGCTGCCTGCAAAGGGTCGCTACAGACGTTG
TTTGTCTTCAAGAAGCTTCCAGAGGAACTGCTTCCTTCACGACATTCAACAGACCTTGCATTCCTTTGGC
GAGAGGGGAAAGACCCCTAGGAATGCTCGTCAAGAAGACAGGGCCAGGTTTCCGGGCCCTCACATTGCCA
AAAGACGGCAATATGGTGGAAAATAACCGGAATTAATTCGCCCTATAGTGAGTCGTATTACAATTCACTG
GCCGTCGTTTTACAACGTCGTGACTGGGAAAACCCTGGCGTTACCCAACTTAATCGCCTTGCAGCACATC
CCCCTTTCGCCAGCTGGCGTAATAGCGAAGAGGCCCGCACCGATCGCCCTTCCCAACAGTTGCGCAGCCT
GAATGGCGAATGG
[124 nt withheld, positions 3024-3147]
C
[91 nt withheld, positions 3149-3239]
A
[49 nt withheld, positions 3241-3289]
CCTTTGACGTTGGAGTCCACGTTCTTT
[37 nt withheld, positions 3317-3353]
ACCCTATCTCGGTCTATTCTTTTGATTTATAAGGGATTTTGCCGATTTCGGCCTATTGGTTAAAAAATGA
GCTGATTTAACAAAAATTTAACGCGAATTTTAACAAAATATTAACGCTTACAATTTCCTGATGCGGTATT
TTCTCCTTACGCATCTGTGCGGTATTTCACACCGCATATATGGTGCACTCTCAGTACAATCTGCTCTGAT
GCCGCATAGTTAAGCCAGCCCCGACACCCGCCAACACCCGCTGACGCGCCCTGACGGGCTTGTCTGCTCC
CGGCATCCGCTTACAGACAAGCTGTGACCGTCTCCGGGAGCTGCATGTGTCAGAGGTTTTCACCGTCATC
ACCGAAACGCGCGAGACGAAAGGGCCTCGTGATACGCCTATTTTTATAGGTTAATGTCATGATAATAATG
GTTTCTTAGACGTCAGGTGGCACTTTTCGGGGAAATGTGCGCGGAACCCCTATTTGTTTATTTTTCTAAA
TACATTCAAATATGTATCCGCTCATGAGACAATAACCCTGATAAATGCTTCAATAATATTGAAAAAGGAA
GAGTATGAGTATTCAACATTTCCGTGTCGCCCTTATTCCCTTTTTTGCGGCATTTTGCCTTCCTGTTTTT
GCTCACCCAGAAACGCTGGTGAAAGTAAAAGATGCTGAAGATCAGTTGGGTGCACGAGTGGGTTACATCG
AACTGGATCTCAACAGCGGTAAGATCCTTGAGAGTTTTCGCCCCGAAGAACGTTTTCCAATGATGAGCAC
TTTTAAAGTTCTGCTATGTGGCGCGGTATTATCCCGTATTGACGCCGGGCAAGAGCAACTCGGTCGCCGC
ATACACTATTCTCAGAATGACTTGGTTGAGTACTCACCAGTCACAGAAAAGCATCTTACGGATGGCATGA
CAGTAAGAGAATTATGCAGTGCTGCCATAACCATGAGTGATAACACTGCGGCCAACTTACTTCTGACAAC
GATCGGAGGACCGAAGGAGCTAACCGCTTTTTTGCACAACATGGGGGATCATGTAACTCGCCTTGATCGT
TGGGAACCGGAGCTGAATGAAGCCATACCAAACGACGAGCGTGACACCACGATGCCTGTAGCAATGGCAA
CAACGTTGCGCAAACTATTAACTGGCGAACTACTTACTCTAGCTTCCCGGCAACAATTAATAGACTGGAT
GGAGGCGGATAAAGTTGCAGGACCACTTCTGCGCTCGGCCCTTCCGGCTGGCTGGTTTATTGCTGATAAA
TCTGGAGCCGGTGAGCGTGGGTCTCGCGGTATCATTGCAGCACTGGGGCCAGATGGTAAGCCCTCCCGTA
TCGTAGTTATCTACACGACGGGGAGTCAGGCAACTATGGATGAACGAAATAGACAGATCGCTGAGATAGG
TGCCTCACTGATTAAGCATTGGTAACTGTCAGACCAAGTTTACTCATATATACTTTAGATTGATTTAAAA
CTTCATTTTTAATTTAAAAGGATCTAGGTGAAGATCCTTTTTGATAATCTCATGACCAAAATCCCTTAAC
GTGAGTTTTCGTTCCACTGAGCGTCAGACCCCGTAGAAAAGATCAAAGGATCTTC
Features (pLannotate 1.2.2; 12 found; start..end, strand, type, name):
      1..589     +  rep_origin     ori: high-copy-number ColE1/pMB1/pBR322/pUC origin of replication
    789..836     -  terminator     T7 terminator: transcription terminator for bacteriophage T7 RNA polymerase
    907..924     -  CDS            9xHis (fragment): 9xHis affinity tag
    931..2271    -  CDS            POLG_HE71 (fragment): Experimental evidence at protein level: Swiss-Prot protein existence level 1. [RNA-directed RNA polymerase]: Replicates the viral genomic RNA on the surface of intracellular membranes. May form linear arrays of subunits that propagate along a strong head-to-tail interaction called interface-I. Covalently attaches UMP to a tyrosine of VPg, which is used to prime RNA synthesis. The positive stranded RNA genome is first replicated at virus induced membranous vesicles, creating a dsRNA genomic replication form. This dsRNA is then used as template to synthesize positive stranded RNA genomes. ss(+)R
   2330..2791    -  misc_feature   IRES: internal ribosome entry site (IRES) of the encephalomyocarditis virus (EMCV)
   2842..2860    -  promoter       T7 promoter: promoter for bacteriophage T7 RNA polymerase
   2863..3020    +  CDS            lacZα (fragment): LacZα fragment of β-galactosidase; lacZ fragment
   3024..3452    +  rep_origin     f1 ori (sequence partly withheld): f1 bacteriophage origin of replication; arrow indicates direction of (+) strand synthesis
   3480..3581    -  misc_feature   bom (fragment): basis of mobility region from pBR322
   3683..3718    -  CDS            rop (fragment): Rop protein, which maintains plasmids at low copy number; rop
   3813..3917    +  promoter       AmpR promoter: bla
   3918..4778    +  CDS            AmpR: β-lactamase; bla; confers resistance to ampicillin, carbenicillin, and related antibiotics
