[The description below was written by a language model from this plasmid's Addgene catalogue record and pLannotate feature annotations shown in this document.]
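Description:
pT7CFE1_EVA71_VP12A is an in vitro expression plasmid of about 4.9 kb built on the commercial pT7CFE1 backbone, which is designed for protein synthesis in mammalian cell-free transcription/translation extracts rather than for transfection. It is propagated in E. coli as a high-copy plasmid from a ColE1/pUC-type origin and selected with ampicillin through the β-lactamase (AmpR) gene and its own promoter. The annotated sequence also carries an f1 phage origin, along with short lacZα, bom and rop fragments that appear to be backbone remnants.

The expression cassette runs from a T7 promoter through the encephalomyocarditis virus (EMCV) IRES into the coding region, and ends at a T7 terminator. T7 RNA polymerase supplied in the extract produces the transcript, and the IRES allows efficient cap-independent translation initiation by the mammalian ribosomes in the lysate. The insert, cloned between BamHI and XhoI sites that are both retained, is a roughly 1.35 kb segment of the enterovirus A71 strain 4643 polyprotein designated VP12A. By its name this is the capsid protein VP1 joined to the 2A protease. The feature table identifies it only as a fragment of the EV-A71 polyprotein, and the polymerase text attached to that match describes the whole polyprotein entry, not this segment.

The catalogue lists a backbone-derived N-terminal HA tag, which the automated annotation did not flag, and the table shows a His-tag fragment immediately downstream of the insert. The record gives the purpose simply as producing VP12A in mammalian extracts. It does not state the downstream experiments.
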