Addgene plasmid #212977: pT7CFE1_EVA71_VP12A
Purpose: Encodes EV-A71 4643 VP12A optimized for expression in mammalian transcription/translation extracts
Depositing lab: Karla Kirkegaard. Depositing organization: Stanford University.
Backbone
  Vector backbone: pT7CFE1
  Backbone manufacturer: Thermo Scientific
  Backbone size w/o insert (bp): 3500
  Total vector size (bp): 4949
  Vector type: Mammalian Cell Free Protein Expression
Growth in bacteria
  Bacterial resistance: Ampicillin, 100 μg/mL
  Growth temperature: 37°C
  Growth strain: DH5alpha
  Copy number: High Copy
Gene/Insert
  Gene/Insert name: Enterovirus A71 4643 VP12A
  Species: EV-A71 4643
  Insert size (bp): 1347
  GenBank ID: MW298156.1
  Promoter: T7
  Tag / fusion protein: HA tag (N terminal on backbone)
  Cloning method: Restriction Enzyme; 5′ cloning site BamHI (not destroyed); 3′ cloning site XhoI (not destroyed)
  Sequencing primers: 5′ CACGATGATAATATGGCCTACCCCTACGACG; 3′ CAGTCAGATCTCAGTGGTGGTGGTGG
Terms and licenses: Academic/Nonprofit Terms; Industry Terms: Not Available to Industry
How to cite: pT7CFE1_EVA71_VP12A was a gift from Karla Kirkegaard (Addgene plasmid # 212977 ; http://n2t.net/addgene:212977 ; RRID:Addgene_212977)
